>Addgene plasmid #211459 | pcDNA3-ApaLID211A-HA | addgene full sequence | sequence record 419149 | Addgene NGS Result
AGATCCTTTTAAATTAAAAATGAAGTTTTAAATCAATCTAAAGTATATATGAGTAAACTTGGTCTGACAG
TTACCAATGCTTAATCAGTGAGGCACCTATCTCAGCGATCTGTCTATTTCGTTCATCCATAGTTGCCTGA
CTCCCCGTCGTGTAGATAACTACGATACGGGAGGGCTTACCATCTGGCCCCAGTGCTGCAATGATACCGC
GAGACCCACCCTTGGAGGCTCCAGATTTATCAGCAATAAACCAGCCAGCCGGAAGGGCCGAGCGCAGAAG
TGGTCCTGCAACTTTATCCGCCTCCATCCAGTCTATTAATTGTTGCCGGGAAGCTAGAGTAAGTAGTTCG
CCAGTTAATAGTTTGCGCAACGTTGTTGCCATTGCTACAGGCATCGTGGTGTCACGCTCGTCGTTTGGTA
TGGCTTCATTCAGCTCCGGTTCCCAACGATCAAGGCGAGTTACATGATCCCCCATGTTGTGCAAAAAAGC
GGTTAGCTCCTTCGGTCCTCCGATCGTTGTCAGAAGTAAGTTGGCCGCAGTGTTATCACTCATGGTTATG
GCAGCACTGCATAATTCTCTTACTGTCATGCCATCCGTAAGATGCTTTTCTGTGACTGGTGAGTACTCAA
CCAAGTCATTCTGAGAATAGTGTATGCGGCGACCGAGTTGCTCTTGCCCGGCGTCAATACGGGATAATAC
CGCGCCACATAGCAGAACTTTAAAAGTGCTCATCATTGGAAAACGTTCTTCGGGGCGAAAACTCTCAAGG
ATCTTACCGCTGTTGAGATCCAGTTCGATGTAACCCACTCGTGCACCCAACTGATCTTCAGCATCTTTTA
CTTTCACCAGCGTTTCTGGGTGAGCAAAAACAGGAAGGCAAAATGCCGCAAAAAAGGGAATAAGGGCGAC
ACGGAAATGTTGAATACTCATACTCTTCCTTTTTCAATATTATTGAAGCATTTATCAGGGTTATTGTCTC
ATGAGCGGATACATATTTGAATGTATTTAGAAAAATAAACAAATAGGGGTTCCGCGCACATTTCCCCGAA
AAGTGCCACCTGACGTCGACGGATCGGGAGATCTCCCGATCCCCTATGGTGCACTCTCAGTACAATCTGC
TCTGATGCCGCATAGTTAAGCCAGTATCTGCTCCCTGCTTGTGTGTTGGAGGTCGCTGAGTAGTGCGCGA
GCAAAATTTAAGCTACAACAAGGCAAGGCTTGACCGACAATTGCATGAAGAATCTGCTTAGGGTTAGGCG
TTTTGCGCTGCTTCGCGATGTACGGGCCAGATATACGCGTTGACATTGATTATTGACTAGTTATTAATAG
TAATCAATTACGGGGTCATTAGTTCATAGCCCATATATGGAGTTCCGCGTTACATAACTTACGGTAAATG
GCCCGCCTGGCTGACCGCCCAACGACCCCCGCCCATTGACGTCAATAATGACGTATGTTCCCATAGTAAC
GCCAATAGGGACTTTCCATTGACGTCAATGGGTGGAGTATTTACGGTAAACTGCCCACTTGGCAGTACAT
CAAGTGTATCATATGCCAAGTACGCCCCCTATTGACGTCAATGACGGTAAATGGCCCGCCTGGCATTATG
CCCAGTACATGACCTTATGGGACTTTCCTACTTGGCAGTACATCTACGTATTAGTCATCGCTATTACCAT
GGTGATGCGGTTTTGGCAGTACATCAATGGGCGTGGATAGCGGTTTGACTCACGGGGATTTCCAAGTCTC
CACCCCATTGACGTCAATGGGAGTTTGTTTTGGCACCAAAATCAACGGGACTTTCCAAAATGTCGTAACA
ACTCCGCCCCATTGACGCAAATGGGCGGTAGGCGTGTACGGTGGGAGGTCTATATAAGCAGAGCTCTCTG
GCTAACTAGAGAACCCACTGCTTACTGGCTTATCGAAATTAATACGACTCACTATAGGGAGACCCAAGCT
AGCTTGGTACCGAGCTCGGATCCACTAGTAACGGCCGCCAGTGTGCTGGAATTCGGGTACTCCGTGCCAT
CATGTCCGTCCTGACGCCGCTGCTGCTGCGGGGCTTGACAGGCTCGGCCCGGCGGCTCCCAGTGCCGCGC
GCCAAGATCCATTCGTTGCCGCCGGAGGGGAAGCTTATGACCACACGACAGCGCTTATCTGCTGAGAGAT
CTCAGCAGCTTACCCGTCTGCTCACTATCACTAAAACCGCTAACATGCGGGCCTTAATGGAGGCTAGCGA
ACTCGCTAAAGTAATTGCCCTGGTGGCGGTTGACATAGGTAAGTCAGACGAGATGGCCAGAGCTTTCCCC
GTGCTGTGGCCAAAAATCAGTCCTCAGCAAGAATATTACGCAACAGCGGTTGACTGGTTCACCAACCCCG
ATGAAACCGTCACCTCTTTCGATGTGGTGGATATGCTAGATGCCGGCACTTCCCTGGACCAAGACTTCAT
GACTTATCTGAAATGTCTAACTGAACTGCACAAGCGACGGAGAAAATACGGCCTGATCCTGCAGAGGCAG
CCTCTACCAACGATGGTGCAGGTTTCGCCCCGAGCACTGATGGAATACGGACCTGACTTTCCGCCCGAGG
CACTGGCTAGCTGGCTTACCTGGCGGAAGTTTTTTTACGACCTTGACAACAGGTCTGCCCAGGAAACAGG
GTACTTGTTCGAACCCATTCTGGCCGCCGCCATCGGAGGCGAGGCAAAATCTGCCAGAGAGCGTGTCGTA
AGACGCACCGACGATCCAACGAAGGGCAGGCAGGTGGCCTGCTGGAAGGTGCTCCCTGATGGTACGCCTC
TGGCTTATGAATTGAAACTTCGGGTGACAATTGCAGCGAGCGGGCAAGGCAGATTTGGAGAGGAGCTGAG
CTTCGCTCGGGACTGCAGCAGCTCCGGCGCTAAGCCGATCCTCGTGGTCCTGGATCCAACAGAAAATGAC
AAGCTCACTGGATTGCAAGCCGCATACCGCGAGGTTGGAGGCGCCGCATATGTGGGGGATGCCGCCTGGG
CTCACTTAGAGGACGAGGCTGGTGCTACCATGGCCAGTTTTATAGAGCGCTATGTCAGGGTGCCAGTAGC
ATCAGTCAGTTCCTTCGAAAGGGTCATTGAGGGAGATGCCACAAAGCGCTCCTTGATCCTGCAGGACCTC
CAGGCCCGACTCGATGGTAATGAGCTTACAATCTCCCTGGGAGGCCATCAGCGGTTGGTGGAAAGGCATG
AGGACCAGAGTCTCGCAGCGGACGGCGATGACGATTCAGAGCTCTACCCCTATGATGTGCCAGATTACGC
CTGAGCTCTGAGCGGCCGCTCTAGAGGGCCCTATTCTATAGTGTCACCTAAATGCTAGAGCTCGCTGATC
AGCCTCGACTGTGCCTTCTAGTTGCCAGCCATCTGTTGTTTGCCCCTCCCCCGTGCCTTCCTTGACCCTG
GAAGGTGCCACTCCCACTGTCCTTTCCTAATAAAATGAGGAAATTGCATCGCATTGTCTGAGTAGGTGTC
ATTCTATTCTGGGGGGTGGGGTGGGGCAGGACAGCAAGGGGGAGGATTGGGAAGACAATAGCAGGCATGC
TGGGGATGCGGTGGGCTCTATGGCTTCTGAGGCGGAAAGAACCAGCTGGGGCTCTAGGGGGTATCCCC
[124 nt withheld, positions 3639-3762]
C
[91 nt withheld, positions 3764-3854]
A
[49 nt withheld, positions 3856-3904]
CCTTTGACGTTGGAGTCCACGTTCTTT
[37 nt withheld, positions 3932-3968]
ACCCTATCTCGGTCTATTCTTTTGATTTATAAGGGATTTTGCCGATTTCGGCCTATTGGTTAAAAAATGA
GCTGATTTAACAAAAATTTAACGCGAATTAATTCTGTGGAATGTGTGTCAGTTAGGGTGTGGAAAGTCCC
CAGGCTCCCCAGCAGGCAGAAGTATGCAAAGCATGCATCTCAATTAGTCAGCAACCAGGTGTGGAAAGTC
CCCAGGCTCCCCAGCAGGCAGAAGTATGCAAAGCATGCATCTCAATTAGTCAGCAACCATAGTCCCGCCC
CTAACTCCGCCCATCCCGCCCCTAACTCCGCCCAGTTCCGCCCATTCTCCGCCCCATGGCTGACTAATTT
TTTTTATTTATGCAGAGGCCGAGGCCGCCTCTGCCTCTGAGCTATTCCAGAAGTAGTGAGGAGGCTTTTT
TGGAGGCCTAGGCTTTTGCAAAAAGCTCCCGGGAGCTTGTATATCCATTTTCGGATCTGATCAAGAGACA
GGATGAGGATCGTTTCGCATGATTGAACAAGATGGATTGCACGCAGGTTCTCCGGCCGCTTGGGTGGAGA
GGCTATTCGGCTATGACTGGGCACAACAGACAATCGGCTGCTCTGATGCCGCCGTGTTCCGGCTGTCAGC
GCAGGGGCGCCCGGTTCTTTTTGTCAAGACCGACCTGTCCGGTGCCCTGAATGAACTGCAGGACGAGGCA
GCGCGGCTATCGTGGCTGGCCACGACGGGCGTTCCTTGCGCAGCTGTGCTCGACGTTGTCACTGAAGCGG
GAAGGGACTGGCTGCTATTGGGCGAAGTGCCGGGGCAGGATCTCCTGTCATCTCACCTTGCTCCTGCCGA
GAAAGTATCCATCATGGCTGATGCAATGCGGCGGCTGCATACGCTTGATCCGGCTACCTGCCCATTCGAC
CACCAAGCGAAACATCGCATCGAGCGAGCACGTACTCGGATGGAAGCCGGTCTTGTCGATCAGGATGATC
TGGACGAAGAGCATCAGGGGCTCGCGCCAGCCGAACTGTTCGCCAGGCTCAAGGCGCGCATGCCCGACGG
CGAGGATCTCGTCGTGACCCATGGCGATGCCTGCTTGCCGAATATCATGGTGGAAAATGGCCGCTTTTCT
GGATTCATCGACTGTGGCCGGCTGGGTGTGGCGGACCGCTATCAGGACATAGCGTTGGCTACCCGTGATA
TTGCTGAAGAGCTTGGCGGCGAATGGGCTGACCGCTTCCTCGTGCTTTACGGTATCGCCGCTCCCGATTC
GCAGCGCATCGCCTTCTATCGCCTTCTTGACGAGTTCTTCTGAGCGGGACTCTGGGGTTCGAAATGACCG
ACCAAGCGACGCCCAACCTGCCATCACGAGATTTCGATTCCACCGCCGCCTTCTATGAAAGGTTGGGCTT
CGGAATCGTTTTCCGGGACGCCGGCTGGATGATCCTCCAGCGCGGGGATCTCATGCTGGAGTTCTTCGCC
CACCCCAACTTGTTTATTGCAGCTTATAATGGTTACAAATAAAGCAATAGCATCACAAATTTCACAAATA
AAGCATTTTTTTCACTGCATTCTAGTTGTGGTTTGTCCAAACTCATCAATGTATCTTATCATGTCTGTAT
ACCGTCGACCTCTAGCTAGAGCTTGGCGTAATCATGGTCATAGCTGTTTCCTGTGTGAAATTGTTATCCG
CTCACAATTCCACACAACATACGAGCCGGAAGCATAAAGTGTAAAGCCTGGGGTGCCTAATGAGTGAGCT
AACTCACATTAATTGCGTTGCGCTCACTGCCCGCTTTCCAGTCGGGAAACCTGTCGTGCCAGCTGCATTA
ATGAATCGGCCAACGCGCGGGGAGAGGCGGTTTGCGTATTGGGCGCTCTTCCGCTTCCTCGCTCACTGAC
TCGCTGCGCTCGGTCGTTCGGCTGCGGCGAGCGGTATCAGCTCACTCAAAGGCGGTAATACGGTTATCCA
CAGAATCAGGGGATAACGCAGGAAAGAACATGTGAGCAAAAGGCCAGCAAAAGGCCAGGAACCGTAAAAA
GGCCGCGTTGCTGGCGTTTTTCCATAGGCTCCGCCCCCCTGACGAGCATCACAAAAATCGACGCTCAAGT
CAGAGGTGGCGAAACCCGACAGGACTATAAAGATACCAGGCGTTTCCCCCTGGAAGCTCCCTCGTGCGCT
CTCCTGTTCCGACCCTGCCGCTTACCGGATACCTGTCCGCCTTTCTCCCTTCGGGAAGCGTGGCGCTTTC
TCATAGCTCACGCTGTAGGTATCTCAGTTCGGTGTAGGTCGTTCGCTCCAAGCTGGGCTGTGTGCACGAA
CCCCCCGTTCAGCCCGACCGCTGCGCCTTATCCGGTAACTATCGTCTTGAGTCCAACCCGGTAAGACACG
ACTTATCGCCACTGGCAGCAGCCACTGGTAACAGGATTAGCAGAGCGAGGTATGTAGGCGGTGCTACAGA
GTTCTTGAAGTGGTGGCCTAACTACGGCTACACTAGAAGAACAGTATTTGGTATCTGCGCTCTGCTGAAG
CCAGTTACCTTCGGAAAAAGAGTTGGTAGCTCTTGATCCGGCAAACAAACCACCGCTGGTAGCGGTGGTT
TTTTTGTTTGCAAGCAGCAGATTACGCGCAGAAAAAAAGGATCTCAAGAAGATCCTTTGATCTTTTCTAC
GGGGTCTGACGCTCAGTGGAACGAAAACTCACGTTAAGGGATTTTGGTCATGAGATTATCAAAAAGGATC
TTCACCT
Features (pLannotate 1.2.2; 22 found; start..end, strand, type, name):
     71..931     -  CDS            AmpR: β-lactamase; bla; confers resistance to ampicillin, carbenicillin, and related antibiotics
    932..1036    -  promoter       AmpR promoter: bla
   1095..1147    -  misc_feature   bom (fragment): basis of mobility region from pBR322
   1302..1681    +  enhancer       CMV enhancer: human cytomegalovirus immediate early enhancer
   1682..1885    +  promoter       CMV promoter: human cytomegalovirus (CMV) immediate early promoter
   1881..1914    +  LTR            5' LTR (truncated) (fragment): truncated 5' long terminal repeat (LTR) from HIV-1
   1930..1948    +  promoter       T7 promoter: promoter for bacteriophage T7 RNA polymerase
   2032..2106    +  CDS            COX8 presequence: mitochondrial presequence of human cytochrome c oxidase subunit VIII (Rizutto et al., 1989)
   2137..3261    +  CDS            apaLIR: T2A1_ACEPA - Protein predicted: Swiss-Prot protein existence level 4. Recognizes the double-stranded sequence GTGCAC and cleaves after G-1. From Acetobacter pasteurianus (Acetobacter turbidans).
   3325..3343    -  promoter       SP6 promoter: promoter for bacteriophage SP6 RNA polymerase
   3369..3593    +  polyA_signal   bGH poly(A) signal: bovine growth hormone polyadenylation signal
   3597..3618    +  promoter       SV40 promoter (fragment): SV40 enhancer and early promoter
   3639..4067    +  rep_origin     f1 ori (sequence partly withheld): f1 bacteriophage origin of replication; arrow indicates direction of (+) strand synthesis
   4081..4410    +  promoter       SV40 promoter: SV40 enhancer and early promoter
   4477..5268    +  CDS            neo: KKA2_KLEPN - Also known as kan, nptII. Experimental evidence at protein level: Swiss-Prot protein existence level 1. Resistance to kanamycin, neomycin, paromomycin, ribostamycin, butirosin and gentamicin B. From Klebsiella pneumoniae.
   5292..5450    +  CDS            ble (fragment): BLE_KLEPN - Experimental evidence at protein level: Swiss-Prot protein existence level 1. Binding protein with a strong affinity to the bleomycin family of antibiotics. Binds to CL990; an antimitotic-antibiotic compound. From Klebsiella pneumoniae.
   5445..5566    +  polyA_signal   SV40 poly(A) signal: SV40 polyadenylation signal
   5639..5655    -  protein_bind   lac operator: The lac repressor binds to the lac operator to inhibit transcription in E. coli. This inhibition can be relieved by adding lactose or isopropyl-β-D-thiogalactopyranoside (IPTG). lac repressor encoded by lacI
   5663..5693    -  promoter       lac promoter: promoter for the E. coli lac operon
   5708..5729    -  protein_bind   CAP binding site: CAP binding activates transcription in the presence of cAMP. E. coli catabolite activator protein
   5742..5834    -  CDS            lacI (fragment): lac repressor; lacI; The lac repressor binds to the lac operator to inhibit transcription in E. coli. This inhibition can be relieved by adding lactose or isopropyl-β-D-thiogalactopyranoside (IPTG).
   6017..6605    -  rep_origin     ori: high-copy-number ColE1/pMB1/pBR322/pUC origin of replication
