[The description below was written by a language model from this plasmid's Addgene catalogue record and pLannotate feature annotations shown in this document.]
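Description:
pcDNA3-ApaLID211A-HA is a mammalian expression plasmid of about 6.7 kb, built on the pcDNA3 backbone, that produces a mitochondrially targeted form of the restriction endonuclease ApaLI carrying a D211A substitution. It replicates in E. coli from a high-copy ColE1/pUC-type origin and is selected with ampicillin through the β-lactamase gene. The depositor notes that kanamycin can also be used, which fits with the neo (nptII) gene on the backbone. In mammalian cells that same neo cassette, driven by the SV40 early promoter and terminated by an SV40 polyadenylation signal, allows G418 selection of stable transfectants. An f1 origin is also present, along with small backbone remnants annotated as lac promoter/operator, bom, ble and HIV-1 LTR fragments, which are probably vector leftovers or incidental annotation matches.

The expression unit uses the CMV immediate-early enhancer and promoter, with a bGH polyadenylation signal downstream. The insert, cloned between HindIII and NotI, begins with the mitochondrial presequence of human cytochrome c oxidase subunit VIII, which directs import into the mitochondrial matrix. This is followed by the ApaLI reading frame from Acetobacter pasteurianus, an enzyme that recognises GTGCAC. The catalogue lists a C-terminal HA tag for detection, though the feature table does not annotate it separately. T7 and SP6 promoters flank the insert.

The record does not state what the D211A mutation does. The associated publication concerns cellular stress responses to mitochondrial DNA breaks, so this construct would plausibly be used as a mutant comparison alongside an active mitochondrial ApaLI, but that role is an inference rather than something recorded.
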