Addgene plasmid #211459: pcDNA3-ApaLID211A-HA
Purpose: Express mitochondrial localized ApaLI with D211A mutation
Depositing lab: Agnel Sfeir. Publication: Mitochondrial DNA breaks activate an integrated stress response to reestablish homeostasis. Fu Y, Sacco O, DeBitetto E, Kanshin E, Ueberheide B, Sfeir A. Mol Cell. 2023 Oct 8:S1097-2765(23)00753-0. doi: 10.1016/j.molcel.2023.09.026. PubMed 37832546.
Backbone
  Vector backbone: pcDNA3
  Backbone size w/o insert (bp): 5530
  Total vector size (bp): 6704
  Vector type: Mammalian Expression
  Selectable markers: Neomycin (select with G418)
Growth in bacteria
  Bacterial resistance: Ampicillin, 100 μg/mL
  Growth temperature: 37°C
  Growth strain: NEB Stable
  Copy number: Unknown
Gene/Insert
  Gene/Insert name: ApaLI-D211A
  Insert size (bp): 1172
  Mutation: D211A
  Promoter: CMV
  Tag / fusion protein: HA (C terminal on backbone)
  Cloning method: Restriction Enzyme; 5′ cloning site HindIII (not destroyed); 3′ cloning site NotI (not destroyed)
  Sequencing primers: 5′ CGCAAATGGGCGGTAGGCGTG; 3′ TAGAAGGCACAGTCGAGG
Terms and licenses: Academic/Nonprofit Terms; Industry Terms: Not Available to Industry
Depositor comments: Ampicillin or Kanamycin may be used as bacterial resistance.
How to cite: pcDNA3-ApaLID211A-HA was a gift from Agnel Sfeir (Addgene plasmid # 211459 ; http://n2t.net/addgene:211459 ; RRID:Addgene_211459)
